>Addgene plasmid #188686 | ipUSEPR-sg-Hs-PCNA | addgene full sequence | sequence record 375116 | Addgene NGS Result
TCGACGGATCGGGAGATCTCCCGATCCCCTATGGTGCACTCTCAGTACAATCTGCTCTGATGCCGCATAG
TTAAGCCAGTATCTGCTCCCTGCTTGTGTGTTGGAGGTCGCTGAGTAGTGCGCGAGCAAAATTTAAGCTA
CAACAAGGCAAGGCTTGACCGACAATTGCATGAAGAATCTGCTTAGGGTTAGGCGTTTTGCGCTGCTTCG
CGATGTACGGGCCAGATATACGCGTTGACATTGATTATTGACTAGTTATTAATAGTAATCAATTACGGGG
TCATTAGTTCATAGCCCATATATGGAGTTCCGCGTTACATAACTTACGGTAAATGGCCCGCCTGGCTGAC
CGCCCAACGACCCCCGCCCATTGACGTCAATAATGACGTATGTTCCCATAGTAACGCCAATAGGGACTTT
CCATTGACGTCAATGGGTGGAGTATTTACGGTAAACTGCCCACTTGGCAGTACATCAAGTGTATCATATG
CCAAGTACGCCCCCTATTGACGTCAATGACGGTAAATGGCCCGCCTGGCATTATGCCCAGTACATGACCT
TATGGGACTTTCCTACTTGGCAGTACATCTACGTATTAGTCATCGCTATTACCATGGTGATGCGGTTTTG
GCAGTACATCAATGGGCGTGGATAGCGGTTTGACTCACGGGGATTTCCAAGTCTCCACCCCATTGACGTC
AATGGGAGTTTGTTTTGGCACCAAAATCAACGGGACTTTCCAAAATGTCGTAACAACTCCGCCCCATTGA
CGCAAATGGGCGGTAGGCGTGTACGGTGGGAGGTCTATATAAGCAGCGCGTTTTGCCTGTACTGGGTCTC
TCTGGTTAGACCAGATCTGAGCCTGGGAGCTCTCTGGCTAACTAGGGAACCCACTGCTTAAGCCTCAATA
AAGCTTGCCTTGAGTGCTTCAAGTAGTGTGTGCCCGTCTGTTGTGTGACTCTGGTAACTAGAGATCCCTC
AGACCCTTTTAGTCAGTGTGGAAAATCTCTAGCAGTGGCGCCCGAACAGGGACTTGAAAGCGAAAGGGAA
ACCAGAGGAGCTCTCTCGACGCAGGACTCGGCTTGCTGAAGCGCGCACGGCAAGAGGCGAGGGGCGGCGA
CTGGTGAGTACGCCAAAAATTTTGACTAGCGGAGGCTAGAAGGAGAGAGATGGGTGCGAGAGCGTCAGTA
TTAAGCGGGGGAGAATTAGATCGCGATGGGAAAAAATTCGGTTAAGGCCAGGGGGAAAGAAAAAATATAA
ATTAAAACATATAGTATGGGCAAGCAGGGAGCTAGAACGATTCGCAGTTAATCCTGGCCTGTTAGAAACA
TCAGAAGGCTGTAGACAAATACTGGGACAGCTACAACCATCCCTTCAGACAGGATCAGAAGAACTTAGAT
CATTATATAATACAGTAGCAACCCTCTATTGTGTGCATCAAAGGATAGAGATAAAAGACACCAAGGAAGC
TTTAGACAAGATAGAGGAAGAGCAAAACAAAAGTAAGACCACCGCACAGCAAGCGGCCGGCCGCTGATCT
TCAGACCTGGAGGAGGAGATATGAGGGACAATTGGAGAAGTGAATTATATAAATATAAAGTAGTAAAAAT
TGAACCATTAGGAGTAGCACCCACCAAGGCAAAGAGAAGAGTGGTGCAGAGAGAAAAAAGAGCAGTGGGA
ATAGGAGCTTTGTTCCTTGGGTTCTTGGGAGCAGCAGGAAGCACTATGGGCGCAGCGTCAATGACGCTGA
CGGTACAGGCCAGACAATTATTGTCTGGTATAGTGCAGCAGCAGAACAATTTGCTGAGGGCTATTGAGGC
GCAACAGCATCTGTTGCAACTCACAGTCTGGGGCATCAAGCAGCTCCAGGCAAGAATCCTGGCTGTGGAA
AGATACCTAAAGGATCAACAGCTCCTGGGGATTTGGGGTTGCTCTGGAAAACTCATTTGCACCACTGCTG
TGCCTTGGAATGCTAGTTGGAGTAATAAATCTCTGGAACAGATTTGGAATCACACGACCTGGATGGAGTG
GGACAGAGAAATTAACAATTACACAAGCTTAATACACTCCTTAATTGAAGAATCGCAAAACCAGCAAGAA
AAGAATGAACAAGAATTATTGGAATTAGATAAATGGGCAAGTTTGTGGAATTGGTTTAACATAACAAATT
GGCTGTGGTATATAAAATTATTCATAATGATAGTAGGAGGCTTGGTAGGTTTAAGAATAGTTTTTGCTGT
ACTTTCTATAGTGAATAGAGTTAGGCAGGGATATTCACCATTATCGTTTCAGACCCACCTCCCAACCCCG
AGGGGACCCGACAGGCCCGAAGGAATAGAAGAAGAAGGTGGAGAGAGAGACAGAGACAGATCCATTCGAT
TAGTGAACGGATCGGCACTGCGTGCGCCAATTCTGCAGACAAATGGCAGTATTCATCCACAATTTTAAAA
GAAAAGGGGGGATTGGGGGGTACAGTGCAGGGGAAAGAATAGTAGACATAATAGCAACAGACATACAAAC
TAAAGAATTACAAAAACAAATTACAAAAATTCAAAATTTTCGGGTTTATTACAGGGACAGCAGAGATCCA
GTTTGGTTAGTACCGGGCCCGGGTCGACTAGTGATCAGTGTGAGGGAGTGTAAAGCTGGTTTGAGGGCCT
ATTTCCCATGATTCCTTCATATTTGCATATACGATACAAGGCTGTTAGAGAGATAATTAGAATTAATTTG
ACTGTAAACACAAAGATATTAGTACAAAATACGTGACGTAGAAAGTAATAATTTCTTGGGTAGTTTGCAG
TTTTAAAATTATGTTTTAAAATGGACTATCATATGCTTACCGTAACTTGAAAGTATTTCGATTTCTTGGC
TTTATATATCTTGTGGAAAGGACGAAACACCGGCTTCAAATACTAGCGCCAGTTTAAGAGCTATGCTGGA
AACAGCATAGCAAGTTTAAATAAGGCTAGTCCGTTATCAACTTGAAAAAGTGGCACCGAGTCGGTGCTTT
TTTAAACCGCTGTTCCTAGGAATCCCGAGGCCTTCGAGTGGCTCCGGTGCCCGTCAGTGGGCAGAGCGCA
CATCGCCCACAGTCCCCGAGAAGTTGGGGGGAGGGGTCGGCAATTGAACCGGTGCCTAGAGAAGGTGGCG
CGGGGTAAACTGGGAAAGTGATGTCGTGTACTGGCTCCGCCTTTTTCCCGAGGGTGGGGGAGAACCGTAT
ATAAGTGCAGTAGTCGCCGTGAACGTTCTTTTTCGCAACGGGTTTGCCGCCAGAACACAGGTGTCGTGAC
GCGGGACCCGACATTAGCGCTACAGCTTAAGCGGGCCACCATGACCGAGTACAAGCCCACGGTGCGCCTC
GCCACCCGCGACGACGTCCCCAGGGCCGTACGCACCCTCGCCGCCGCGTTCGCCGACTACCCCGCCACGC
GCCACACCGTCGATCCGGACCGCCACATCGAGCGGGTCACCGAGCTGCAAGAACTCTTCCTCACGCGCGT
CGGGCTCGACATCGGCAAGGTGTGGGTCGCGGACGACGGCGCCGCCGTGGCGGTCTGGACCACGCCGGAG
AGCGTCGAAGCGGGGGCGGTGTTCGCCGAGATCGGCCCGCGCATGGCCGAGTTGAGCGGTTCCCGGCTGG
CCGCGCAGCAACAGATGGAAGGCCTCCTGGCGCCGCACCGGCCCAAGGAGCCCGCGTGGTTCCTGGCCAC
CGTCGGAGTCTCGCCCGACCACCAGGGCAAGGGTCTGGGCAGCGCCGTCGTGCTCCCCGGAGTGGAGGCG
GCCGAGCGCGCCGGGGTGCCCGCCTTCCTGGAGACCTCCGCGCCCCGCAACCTCCCCTTCTACGAGCGGC
TCGGCTTCACCGTCACCGCCGACGTCGAGGTGCCCGAAGGACCGCGCACCTGGTGCATGACCCGCAAGCC
CGGTGCCGCTAGCGGCAGCGGCGCCACCAACTTCAGCCTGCTGAAGCAGGCCGGCGACGTGGAGGAGAAC
CCCGGCCCCATGGTGTCTAAGGGCGAAGAGCTGATTAAGGAGAACATGCACATGAAGCTGTATATGGAGG
GCACCGTGAACAACCACCACTTCAAGTGCACATCCGAGGGCGAAGGCAAGCCCTACGAGGGCACCCAGAC
CATGAGAATCAAGGTGGTCGAGGGCGGCCCTCTCCCCTTCGCCTTCGACATCCTGGCTACCAGCTTCATG
TACGGCAGCAGAACCTTCATCAACCACACCCAGGGCATCCCCGACTTCTTTAAGCAGTCCTTCCCTGAGG
GCTTCACATGGGAGAGAGTCACCACATACGAAGACGGGGGCGTGCTGACCGCTACCCAGGACACCAGCCT
CCAGGACGGCTGCCTCATCTACAACGTCAAGATCAGAGGGGTGAACTTCCCATCCAACGGCCCTGTGATG
CAGAAGAAAACACTCGGCTGGGAGGCCAACACCGAGATGCTGTACCCCGCTGACGGCGGCCTGGAAGGCA
GAAGCGACATGGCCCTGAAGCTCGTGGGCGGGGGCCACCTGATCTGCAACTTCAAGACCACATACAGATC
CAAGAAACCCGCTAAGAACCTCAAGATGCCCGGCGTCTACTATGTGGACCACAGACTGGAAAGAATCAAG
GAGGCCGACAAAGAGACCTACGTCGAGCAGCACGAGGTGGCTGTGGCCAGATACTGCGACCTCCCTAGCA
AACTGGGGCACAAACTTAATTGAAAACGTTGTTGTTTGGGGTTGAATTACTCTTCTAGACCGCGGCGCGC
CCGATAATCAACCTCTGGATTACAAAATTTGTGAAAGATTGACTGGTATTCTTAACTATGTTGCTCCTTT
TACGCTATGTGGATACGCTGCTTTAATGCCTTTGTATCATGCTATTGCTTCCCGTATGGCTTTCATTTTC
TCCTCCTTGTATAAATCCTGGTTGCTGTCTCTTTATGAGGAGTTGTGGCCCGTTGTCAGGCAACGTGGCG
TGGTGTGCACTGTGTTTGCTGACGCAACCCCCACTGGTTGGGGCATTGCCACCACCTGTCAGCTCCTTTC
CGGGACTTTCGCTTTCCCCCTCCCTATTGCCACGGCGGAACTCATCGCCGCCTGCCTTGCCCGCTGCTGG
ACAGGGGCTCGGCTGTTGGGCACTGACAATTCCGTGGTGTTGTCGGGGAAATCATCGTCCTTTCCTTGGC
TGCTCGCCTGTGTTGCCACCTGGATTCTGCGCGGGACGTCCTTCTGCTACGTCCCTTCGGCCCTCAATCC
AGCGGACCTTCCTTCCCGCGGCCTGCTGCCGGCTCTGCGGCCTCTTCCGCGTCTTCGCCTTCGCCCTCAG
ACGAGTCGGATCTCCCTTTGGGCCGCCTCCCCGCATCGATACCGTCGACCTCGATCGAGACCTAGAAAAA
CATGGAGCAATCACAAGTAGCAATACAGCAGCTACCAATGCTGATTGTGCCTGGCTAGAAGCACAAGAGG
AGGAGGAGGTGGGTTTTCCAGTCACACCTCAGGTACCTTTAAGACCAATGACTTACAAGGCAGCTGTAGA
TCTTAGCCACTTTTTAAAAGAAAAGGGGGGACTGGAAGGGCTAATTCACTCCCAACGAAGACAAGATATC
CTTGATCTGTGGATCTACCACACACAAGGCTACTTCCCTGATTGGCAGAACTACACACCAGGGCCAGGGA
TCAGATATCCACTGACCTTTGGATGGTGCTACAAGCTAGTACCAGTTGAGCAAGAGAAGGTAGAAGAAGC
CAATGAAGGAGAGAACACCCGCTTGTTACACCCTGTGAGCCTGCATGGGATGGATGACCCGGAGAGAGAA
GTATTAGAGTGGAGGTTTGACAGCCGCCTAGCATTTCATCACATGGCCCGAGAGCTGCATCCGGACTGTA
CTGGGTCTCTCTGGTTAGACCAGATCTGAGCCTGGGAGCTCTCTGGCTAACTAGGGAACCCACTGCTTAA
GCCTCAATAAAGCTTGCCTTGAGTGCTTCAAGTAGTGTGTGCCCGTCTGTTGTGTGACTCTGGTAACTAG
AGATCCCTCAGACCCTTTTAGTCAGTGTGGAAAATCTCTAGCAGCATGTGAGCAAAAGGCCAGCAAAAGG
CCAGGAACCGTAAAAAGGCCGCGTTGCTGGCGTTTTTCCATAGGCTCCGCCCCCCTGACGAGCATCACAA
AAATCGACGCTCAAGTCAGAGGTGGCGAAACCCGACAGGACTATAAAGATACCAGGCGTTTCCCCCTGGA
AGCTCCCTCGTGCGCTCTCCTGTTCCGACCCTGCCGCTTACCGGATACCTGTCCGCCTTTCTCCCTTCGG
GAAGCGTGGCGCTTTCTCATAGCTCACGCTGTAGGTATCTCAGTTCGGTGTAGGTCGTTCGCTCCAAGCT
GGGCTGTGTGCACGAACCCCCCGTTCAGCCCGACCGCTGCGCCTTATCCGGTAACTATCGTCTTGAGTCC
AACCCGGTAAGACACGACTTATCGCCACTGGCAGCAGCCACTGGTAACAGGATTAGCAGAGCGAGGTATG
TAGGCGGTGCTACAGAGTTCTTGAAGTGGTGGCCTAACTACGGCTACACTAGAAGAACAGTATTTGGTAT
CTGCGCTCTGCTGAAGCCAGTTACCTTCGGAAAAAGAGTTGGTAGCTCTTGATCCGGCAAACAAACCACC
GCTGGTAGCGGTGGTTTTTTTGTTTGCAAGCAGCAGATTACGCGCAGAAAAAAAGGATCTCAAGAAGATC
CTTTGATCTTTTCTACGGGGTCTGACGCTCAGTGGAACGAAAACTCACGTTAAGGGATTTTGGTCATGAG
ATTATCAAAAAGGATCTTCACCTAGATCCTTTTAAATTAAAAATGAAGTTTTAAATCAATCTAAAGTATA
TATGAGTAAACTTGGTCTGACAGTTACCAATGCTTAATCAGTGAGGCACCTATCTCAGCGATCTGTCTAT
TTCGTTCATCCATAGTTGCCTGACTCCCCGTCGTGTAGATAACTACGATACGGGAGGGCTTACCATCTGG
CCCCAGTGCTGCAATGATACCGCGAGACCCACGCTCACCGGCTCCAGATTTATCAGCAATAAACCAGCCA
GCCGGAAGGGCCGAGCGCAGAAGTGGTCCTGCAACTTTATCCGCCTCCATCCAGTCTATTAATTGTTGCC
GGGAAGCTAGAGTAAGTAGTTCGCCAGTTAATAGTTTGCGCAACGTTGTTGCCATTGCTACAGGCATCGT
GGTGTCACGCTCGTCGTTTGGTATGGCTTCATTCAGCTCCGGTTCCCAACGATCAAGGCGAGTTACATGA
TCCCCCATGTTGTGCAAAAAAGCGGTTAGCTCCTTCGGTCCTCCGATCGTTGTCAGAAGTAAGTTGGCCG
CAGTGTTATCACTCATGGTTATGGCAGCACTGCATAATTCTCTTACTGTCATGCCATCCGTAAGATGCTT
TTCTGTGACTGGTGAGTACTCAACCAAGTCATTCTGAGAATAGTGTATGCGGCGACCGAGTTGCTCTTGC
CCGGCGTCAATACGGGATAATACCGCGCCACATAGCAGAACTTTAAAAGTGCTCATCATTGGAAAACGTT
CTTCGGGGCGAAAACTCTCAAGGATCTTACCGCTGTTGAGATCCAGTTCGATGTAACCCACTCGTGCACC
CAACTGATCTTCAGCATCTTTTACTTTCACCAGCGTTTCTGGGTGAGCAAAAACAGGAAGGCAAAATGCC
GCAAAAAAGGGAATAAGGGCGACACGGAAATGTTGAATACTCATACTCTTCCTTTTTCAATATTATTGAA
GCATTTATCAGGGTTATTGTCTCATGAGCGGATACATATTTGAATGTATTTAGAAAAATAAACAAATAGG
GGTTCCGCGCACATTTCCCCGAAAAGTGCCACCTGACG
Features (pLannotate 1.2.2; 21 found; start..end, strand, type, name):
     30..82      -  misc_feature   bom (fragment): basis of mobility region from pBR322
    237..616     +  enhancer       CMV enhancer: human cytomegalovirus immediate early enhancer
    617..816     +  promoter       CMV promoter: human cytomegalovirus (CMV) immediate early promoter
    834..1014    +  LTR            5' LTR (truncated): truncated 5' long terminal repeat (LTR) from HIV-1
   1061..1186    +  misc_feature   HIV-1 Ψ: packaging signal of human immunodeficiency virus type 1
   1170..1508    +  CDS            HIV-1 gag (fragment): gag protein from human immunodeficiency virus 1; gag
   1683..1916    +  misc_feature   RRE: The Rev response element (RRE) of HIV-1 allows for Rev-dependent mRNA export from the nucleus to the cytoplasm.
   2293..2393    +  CDS            Rev (fragment): human immunodeficiency virus 1 (HIV-1) Rev protein; rev; enhances nuclear export of unspliced and incompletely spliced viral mRNAs
   2443..2560    +  misc_feature   cPPT/CTS: central polypurine tract and central termination sequence of HIV-1
   2653..2893    +  promoter       U6 promoter: RNA polymerase III promoter for human U6 snRNA
   2940..3007    +  misc_RNA       tracrRNA (fragment): trans-activating CRISPR RNA for the Streptococcus pyogenes CRISPR/Cas9 system
   3069..3280    +  promoter       EF-1α core promoter: core promoter for human elongation factor EF-1α
   3331..3927    +  CDS            PuroR (fragment): puromycin N-acetyltransferase; pac from Streptomyces; confers resistance to puromycin
   4000..4713    +  CDS            TagRFP: monomeric derivative of red fluorescent protein from Entacmaea quadricolor (Merzlyak et al., 2007) mammalian codon-optimized
   4766..5354    +  misc_feature   WPRE: woodchuck hepatitis virus posttranscriptional regulatory element
   5355..5374    +  misc_feature   MCS (fragment): pBluescript multiple cloning site
   5376..5876    +  CDS            nef (fragment): NEF_HV1LA - Experimental evidence at protein level: Swiss-Prot protein existence level 1. Extracellular Nef protein targets CD4(+) T-lymphocytes for apoptosis by interacting with CXCR4 surface receptors. From Human immunodeficiency virus type 1 group M subtype B (isolate Lai) (HIV-1).
   5883..6063    +  LTR            5' LTR (truncated): truncated 5' long terminal repeat (LTR) from HIV-1
   6125..6713    -  rep_origin     ori: high-copy-number ColE1/pMB1/pBR322/pUC origin of replication
   6884..7744    -  CDS            AmpR: β-lactamase; bla; confers resistance to ampicillin, carbenicillin, and related antibiotics
   7745..7849    -  promoter       AmpR promoter: bla
