[The description below was written by a language model from this plasmid's Addgene catalogue record and pLannotate feature annotations shown in this document.]
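Description:
ipUSEPR-sg-Hs-PCNA is a lentiviral CRISPR guide-RNA expression plasmid built on a pLenti backbone, carrying a single 20-nt sgRNA against human PCNA and catalogued simply as a control sgRNA. PCNA is an essential replication factor, so a guide of this kind is commonly used as a positive (dropout) control, although the record does not spell out that role. The plasmid is propagated in bacteria through a high-copy ColE1/pUC-type origin with ampicillin selection via β-lactamase. A recombination-limiting strain is specified, as is usual for constructs containing repeated LTR sequences.

The annotated 7.9 kb sequence shows a typical third-generation-style transfer vector. A CMV enhancer/promoter drives the viral genomic transcript from a truncated HIV-1 5' LTR. This is followed by the Ψ packaging signal with a gag fragment, the Rev response element for Rev-dependent nuclear export, and the cPPT/CTS element that aids nuclear import of the reverse-transcribed genome. Downstream, a human U6 RNA polymerase III promoter expresses the guide fused to a Streptococcus pyogenes Cas9 scaffold, annotated as a tracrRNA fragment. A separate EF-1α core promoter drives puromycin N-acetyltransferase and then TagRFP. The gap between these two coding regions suggests a linking element, but none is annotated. A WPRE enhances transcript expression ahead of the truncated 3' LTR region.

No Cas9 is encoded, so the vector must be delivered into cells that express Cas9 from another source. Transduced cells can be selected with puromycin or tracked by red fluorescence, for example in competition-style assays.
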