Addgene plasmid #188686: ipUSEPR-sg-Hs-PCNA
Purpose: control sgRNA
Depositing lab: Lewis Cantley. Depositing organization: Cornell University.
Backbone
  Vector backbone: pLenti
  Vector type: Lentiviral, CRISPR
Growth in bacteria
  Bacterial resistance: Ampicillin, 100 μg/mL
  Growth temperature: 30°C
  Growth strain: NEB Stable
  Copy number: High Copy
Gene/Insert
  Gene/Insert name: sgPCNA
  gRNA/shRNA sequence: GGCTTCAAATACTAGCGCCA
  Species: H. sapiens (human)
  Insert size (bp): 20
  Mutation: WT
  Entrez Gene: PCNA (a.k.a. ATLD2)
  Cloning method: Restriction Enzyme; 5′ cloning site Unknown (unknown if destroyed)
Terms and licenses: Academic/Nonprofit Terms; Industry Terms: Not Available to Industry
How to cite: ipUSEPR-sg-Hs-PCNA was a gift from Lewis Cantley (Addgene plasmid # 188686 ; http://n2t.net/addgene:188686 ; RRID:Addgene_188686)
